Addgene plasmid #215118: B2401_miRFP-FKBP5x
Purpose: Expresses miRFP-FKBP-FKBP-FKBP-FKBP-FKBP in mammalian cells
Depositing lab: Chandra Tucker. Depositing organization: University of Colorado Denver and Anschutz Medical Campus. Publication: A platform to induce and mature biomolecular condensates using chemicals and light. Hernandez-Candia CN, Brady BR, Harrison E, Tucker CL. Nat Chem Biol. 2024 Jan 8. doi: 10.1038/s41589-023-01520-1. PubMed 38191942.
Backbone
  Vector backbone: EYFPN1
  Backbone manufacturer: Clontech
  Vector type: Mammalian Expression
Growth in bacteria
  Bacterial resistance: Kanamycin, 50 μg/mL
  Growth temperature: 37°C
  Growth strain: DH5alpha
  Copy number: High Copy
Gene/Insert
  Gene/Insert name: miRFP-FKBP-FKBP-FKBP-FKBP-FKBP
  Insert size (bp): 2322
  Promoter: CMV
  Tag / fusion protein: miRFP (N terminal on insert)
  Cloning method: Restriction Enzyme; 5′ cloning site NheI (not destroyed); 3′ cloning site BsrGI (not destroyed)
  Sequencing primers: 5′ GGAGGTCTATATAAGCAGAGC
Resource information
  A portion of this plasmid was derived from a plasmid made by: Takanari Inoue (Addgene plasmid # 103777); replaced YFP for miRFP.
Terms and licenses: Academic/Nonprofit Terms; Industry Terms: Not Available to Industry
How to cite: B2401_miRFP-FKBP5x was a gift from Chandra Tucker (Addgene plasmid # 215118 ; http://n2t.net/addgene:215118 ; RRID:Addgene_215118)
