[The description below was written by a language model from this plasmid's Addgene catalogue record and pLannotate feature annotations shown in this document.]
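Description:
B2401_miRFP-FKBP5x is a mammalian expression plasmid built on the Clontech EYFP-N1 backbone, in which the original yellow fluorescent protein has been replaced by a near-infrared reporter. It is propagated in E. coli through a high-copy ColE1/pUC-type origin and selected with kanamycin. The resistance gene is the Tn5 aminoglycoside phosphotransferase (NeoR/KanR), placed behind tandem bacterial (bla-type) and SV40 early promoters and followed by an HSV TK polyadenylation signal. The same cassette can therefore confer G418 resistance in mammalian cells. An f1 origin is also present, and the short ble, bGH poly(A) and SV40 large T antigen matches in the feature table are fragments that appear to be backbone remnants rather than functional elements.

The payload is a single open reading frame driven by the human CMV immediate early enhancer and promoter and terminated by the SV40 poly(A) signal. It encodes an N-terminal miRFP, which the annotation identifies as miRFP670nano, a constitutively fluorescent near-infrared protein that requires biliverdin as a cofactor. This is fused to five tandem copies of FKBP. The automated annotation labels each repeat as DmrB, the F36V mutant of FKBP12, but the catalogue entry says only FKBP, so the exact variant should be confirmed from the sequence. The insert was cloned between NheI and BsrGI sites and derives in part from an earlier YFP-tagged FKBP repeat construct.

Multivalent FKBP arrays of this kind serve as scaffolds that ligand-induced dimerisation can crosslink to partner proteins. The associated publication describes a platform for inducing and maturing biomolecular condensates with chemicals and light, with the miRFP tag allowing the fusion to be imaged in the far-red channel.
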