Features (pLannotate 1.2.2; 19 found; start..end, strand, type, name):
     61..364     +  enhancer       CMV enhancer: human cytomegalovirus immediate early enhancer
    365..568     +  promoter       CMV promoter: human cytomegalovirus (CMV) immediate early promoter
    603..1043    +  CDS            miRFP670nano: miRFP670nano is a basic (constitutively fluorescent) near ir fluorescent protein published in 2019, derived from Nostoc punctiforme. It has very low acid sensitivity. It requires the cofactor biliverdin for fluorescence.
   1065..1385    +  CDS            DmrB: F36V mutant of FK506-binding protein FKBP12 binds synthetic ligands that do not bind wild-type FKBP
   1491..1811    +  CDS            DmrB: F36V mutant of FK506-binding protein FKBP12 binds synthetic ligands that do not bind wild-type FKBP
   1842..2162    +  CDS            DmrB: F36V mutant of FK506-binding protein FKBP12 binds synthetic ligands that do not bind wild-type FKBP
   2205..2525    +  CDS            DmrB: F36V mutant of FK506-binding protein FKBP12 binds synthetic ligands that do not bind wild-type FKBP
   2568..2888    +  CDS            DmrB: F36V mutant of FK506-binding protein FKBP12 binds synthetic ligands that do not bind wild-type FKBP
   2888..2910    +  misc_feature   MCS (fragment): multiple cloning site
   2922..3006    +  CDS            large T antigen (fragment): large T antigen from SV40 (simian virus 40)
   3029..3150    +  polyA_signal   SV40 poly(A) signal: SV40 polyadenylation signal
   3184..3612    -  rep_origin     f1 ori (sequence partly withheld): f1 bacteriophage origin of replication; arrow indicates direction of (+) strand synthesis
   3639..3743    +  promoter       AmpR promoter: bla
   3745..4102    +  promoter       SV40 promoter: SV40 enhancer and early promoter
   4137..4931    +  CDS            NeoR/KanR: aminoglycoside phosphotransferase from Tn5; aph(3')-II (or nptII); confers resistance to neomycin, kanamycin, and G418 (Geneticin®)
   4952..5104    +  CDS            ble (fragment): BLE_KLEPN - Experimental evidence at protein level: Swiss-Prot protein existence level 1. Binding protein with a strong affinity to the bleomycin family of antibiotics. Binds to CL990; an antimitotic-antibiotic compound. From Klebsiella pneumoniae.
   5163..5210    +  polyA_signal   HSV TK poly(A) signal: herpes simplex virus thymidine kinase polyadenylation signal (Cole and Stacy, 1985)
   5301..5317    -  polyA_signal   bGH poly(A) signal (fragment): bovine growth hormone polyadenylation signal
   5539..6127    +  rep_origin     ori: high-copy-number ColE1/pMB1/pBR322/pUC origin of replication
>Addgene plasmid #215118 | B2401_miRFP-FKBP5x | addgene full sequence | sequence record 426081 | Addgene NGS Result
TAGTTATTAATAGTAATCAATTACGGGGTCATTAGTTCATAGCCCATATATGGAGTTCCGCGTTACATAA
CTTACGGTAAATGGCCCGCCTGGCTGACCGCCCAACGACCCCCGCCCATTGACGTCAATAATGACGTATG
TTCCCATAGTAACGCCAATAGGGACTTTCCATTGACGTCAATGGGTGGAGTATTTACGGTAAACTGCCCA
CTTGGCAGTACATCAAGTGTATCATATGCCAAGTACGCCCCCTATTGACGTCAATGACGGTAAATGGCCC
GCCTGGCATTATGCCCAGTACATGACCTTATGGGACTTTCCTACTTGGCAGTACATCTACGTATTAGTCA
TCGCTATTACCATGGTGATGCGGTTTTGGCAGTACATCAATGGGCGTGGATAGCGGTTTGACTCACGGGG
ATTTCCAAGTCTCCACCCCATTGACGTCAATGGGAGTTTGTTTTGGCACCAAAATCAACGGGACTTTCCA
AAATGTCGTAACAACTCCGCCCCATTGACGCAAATGGGCGGTAGGCGTGTACGGTGGGAGGTCTATATAA
GCAGAGCTGGTTTAGTGAACCGTCAGATCCGCTAGCGCCACCATGGCAAACCTGGACAAGATGCTGAATA
CCACAGTAACAGAGGTGCGGCAGTTCCTGCAGGTGGACAGAGTGTGCGTGTTCCAGTTTGAGGAGGATTA
TAGCGGAGTGGTGGTGGTGGAGGCCGTGGACGATAGGTGGATCTCCATCCTGAAGACCCAGGTGCGGGAT
AGATACTTCATGGAGACAAGGGGCGAGGAGTATTCTCACGGCCGCTACCAGGCCATCGCCGACATCTACA
CCGCAAACCTGACAGAGTGCTACAGGGATCTGCTGACACAGTTTCAGGTGAGAGCAATCCTGGCCGTGCC
CATCCTGCAGGGCAAGAAGCTGTGGGGCCTGTTGGTGGCACACCAGCTGGCGGCCCCTAGACAGTGGCAG
ACCTGGGAGATCGACTTTCTGAAGCAGCAGGCCGTGGTGGTGGGCATCGCCATCCAGCAGAGCGTGTACA
AGAGTGCTGGTGGTGGAGTGCAGGTGGAAACCATCTCCCCAGGAGACGGGCGCACCTTCCCCAAGCGCGG
CCAGACCTGCGTGGTGCACTACACCGGGATGCTTGAAGATGGAAAGAAATTTGATTCCTCCCGGGACAGA
AACAAGCCCTTTAAGTTTATGCTAGGCAAGCAGGAGGTGATCCGAGGCTGGGAAGAAGGGGTTGCCCAGA
TGAGTGTGGGTCAGAGAGCCAAACTGACTATATCTCCAGATTATGCCTATGGTGCCACTGGGCACCCAGG
CATCATCCCACCACATGCCACTCTCGTCTTCGATGTGGAGCTTCTAAAACTGGAAAGTGCTGGTGGTAGT
GCTGGTGGTAGTGCTGGTGGTAGTGCTGGTGGTAGTGCTGGTGGTCCTCGAGCTAGTGCTGGTGGTAGTG
CTGGTGGTAGTGCTGGTGGTGGAGTGCAGGTGGAAACCATCTCCCCAGGAGACGGGCGCACCTTCCCCAA
GCGCGGCCAGACCTGCGTGGTGCACTACACCGGGATGCTTGAAGATGGAAAGAAATTTGATTCCTCCCGG
GACAGAAACAAGCCCTTTAAGTTTATGCTAGGCAAGCAGGAGGTGATCCGAGGCTGGGAAGAAGGGGTTG
CCCAGATGAGTGTGGGTCAGAGAGCCAAACTGACTATATCTCCAGATTATGCCTATGGTGCCACTGGGCA
CCCAGGCATCATCCCACCACATGCCACTCTCGTCTTCGATGTGGAGCTTCTAAAACTGGAAAAGCTTAGT
GCTGGTGGTAGTGCTGGTGGTGGAGTGCAGGTGGAAACCATCTCCCCAGGAGACGGGCGCACCTTCCCCA
AGCGCGGCCAGACCTGCGTGGTGCACTACACCGGGATGCTTGAAGATGGAAAGAAATTTGATTCCTCCCG
GGACAGAAACAAGCCCTTTAAGTTTATGCTAGGCAAGCAGGAGGTGATCCGAGGCTGGGAAGAAGGGGTT
GCCCAGATGAGTGTGGGTCAGAGAGCCAAACTGACTATATCTCCAGATTATGCCTATGGTGCCACTGGGC
ACCCAGGCATCATCCCACCACATGCCACTCTCGTCTTCGATGTGGAGCTTCTAAAACTGGAAGAATTCAG
TGCTGGTGGTAGTGCTGGTGGTAGTGCTGGTGGTGGAGTGCAGGTGGAAACCATCTCCCCAGGAGACGGG
CGCACCTTCCCCAAGCGCGGCCAGACCTGCGTGGTGCACTACACCGGGATGCTTGAAGATGGAAAGAAAT
TTGATTCCTCCCGGGACAGAAACAAGCCCTTTAAGTTTATGCTAGGCAAGCAGGAGGTGATCCGAGGCTG
GGAAGAAGGGGTTGCCCAGATGAGTGTGGGTCAGAGAGCCAAACTGACTATATCTCCAGATTATGCCTAT
GGTGCCACTGGGCACCCAGGCATCATCCCACCACATGCCACTCTCGTCTTCGATGTGGAGCTTCTAAAAC
TGGAAGTCGACAGTGCTGGTGGTAGTGCTGGTGGTAGTGCTGGTGGTGGAGTGCAGGTGGAAACCATCTC
CCCAGGAGACGGGCGCACCTTCCCCAAGCGCGGCCAGACCTGCGTGGTGCACTACACCGGGATGCTTGAA
GATGGAAAGAAATTTGATTCCTCCCGGGACAGAAACAAGCCCTTTAAGTTTATGCTAGGCAAGCAGGAGG
TGATCCGAGGCTGGGAAGAAGGGGTTGCCCAGATGAGTGTGGGTCAGAGAGCCAAACTGACTATATCTCC
AGATTATGCCTATGGTGCCACTGGGCACCCAGGCATCATCCCACCACATGCCACTCTCGTCTTCGATGTG
GAGCTTCTAAAACTGGAACCGCGGGCCCGGGATCCACCGGATCTAGATAACTGATCATAATCAGCCATAC
CACATTTGTAGAGGTTTTACTTGCTTTAAAAAACCTCCCACACCTCCCCCTGAACCTGAAACATAAAATG
AATGCAATTGTTGTTGTTAACTTGTTTATTGCAGCTTATAATGGTTACAAATAAAGCAATAGCATCACAA
ATTTCACAAATAAAGCATTTTTTTCACTGCATTCTAGTTGTGGTTTGTCCAAACTCATCAATGTATCTTA
AGGCGTAAATTGTAAGCGTTAATATTTTGTTAAAATTCGCGTTAAATTTTTGTTAAATCAGCTCATTTTT
TAACCAATAGGCCGAAATCGGCAAAATCCCTTATAAATCAAAAGAATAGACCGAGATAGGGT
[37 nt withheld, positions 3283-3319]
AAAGAACGTGGACTCCAACGTCAAAGG
[49 nt withheld, positions 3347-3395]
T
[91 nt withheld, positions 3397-3487]
G
[124 nt withheld, positions 3489-3612]
CAGGTGGCACTTTTCGGGGAAATGTGCGCGGAACCCCTATTTGTTTATTTTTCTAAATACATTCAAATAT
GTATCCGCTCATGAGACAATAACCCTGATAAATGCTTCAATAATATTGAAAAAGGAAGAGTCCTGAGGCG
GAAAGAACCAGCTGTGGAATGTGTGTCAGTTAGGGTGTGGAAAGTCCCCAGGCTCCCCAGCAGGCAGAAG
TATGCAAAGCATGCATCTCAATTAGTCAGCAACCAGGTGTGGAAAGTCCCCAGGCTCCCCAGCAGGCAGA
AGTATGCAAAGCATGCATCTCAATTAGTCAGCAACCATAGTCCCGCCCCTAACTCCGCCCATCCCGCCCC
TAACTCCGCCCAGTTCCGCCCATTCTCCGCCCCATGGCTGACTAATTTTTTTTATTTATGCAGAGGCCGA
GGCCGCCTCGGCCTCTGAGCTATTCCAGAAGTAGTGAGGAGGCTTTTTTGGAGGCCTAGGCTTTTGCAAA
GATCGATCAAGAGACAGGATGAGGATCGTTTCGCATGATTGAACAAGATGGATTGCACGCAGGTTCTCCG
GCCGCTTGGGTGGAGAGGCTATTCGGCTATGACTGGGCACAACAGACAATCGGCTGCTCTGATGCCGCCG
TGTTCCGGCTGTCAGCGCAGGGGCGCCCGGTTCTTTTTGTCAAGACCGACCTGTCCGGTGCCCTGAATGA
ACTGCAAGACGAGGCAGCGCGGCTATCGTGGCTGGCCACGACGGGCGTTCCTTGCGCAGCTGTGCTCGAC
GTTGTCACTGAAGCGGGAAGGGACTGGCTGCTATTGGGCGAAGTGCCGGGGCAGGATCTCCTGTCATCTC
ACCTTGCTCCTGCCGAGAAAGTATCCATCATGGCTGATGCAATGCGGCGGCTGCATACGCTTGATCCGGC
TACCTGCCCATTCGACCACCAAGCGAAACATCGCATCGAGCGAGCACGTACTCGGATGGAAGCCGGTCTT
GTCGATCAGGATGATCTGGACGAAGAGCATCAGGGGCTCGCGCCAGCCGAACTGTTCGCCAGGCTCAAGG
CGAGCATGCCCGACGGCGAGGATCTCGTCGTGACCCATGGCGATGCCTGCTTGCCGAATATCATGGTGGA
AAATGGCCGCTTTTCTGGATTCATCGACTGTGGCCGGCTGGGTGTGGCGGACCGCTATCAGGACATAGCG
TTGGCTACCCGTGATATTGCTGAAGAGCTTGGCGGCGAATGGGCTGACCGCTTCCTCGTGCTTTACGGTA
TCGCCGCTCCCGATTCGCAGCGCATCGCCTTCTATCGCCTTCTTGACGAGTTCTTCTGAGCGGGACTCTG
GGGTTCGAAATGACCGACCAAGCGACGCCCAACCTGCCATCACGAGATTTCGATTCCACCGCCGCCTTCT
ATGAAAGGTTGGGCTTCGGAATCGTTTTCCGGGACGCCGGCTGGATGATCCTCCAGCGCGGGGATCTCAT
GCTGGAGTTCTTCGCCCACCCTAGGGGGAGGCTAACTGAAACACGGAAGGAGACAATACCGGAAGGAACC
CGCGCTATGACGGCAATAAAAAGACAGAATAAAACGCACGGTGTTGGGTCGTTTGTTCATAAACGCGGGG
TTCGGTCCCAGGGCTGGCACTCTGTCGATACCCCACCGAGACCCCATTGGGGCCAATACGCCCGCGTTTC
TTCCTTTTCCCCACCCCACCCCCCAAGTTCGGGTGAAGGCCCAGGGCTCGCAGCCAACGTCGGGGCGGCA
GGCCCTGCCATAGCCTCAGGTTACTCATATATACTTTAGATTGATTTAAAACTTCATTTTTAATTTAAAA
GGATCTAGGTGAAGATCCTTTTTGATAATCTCATGACCAAAATCCCTTAACGTGAGTTTTCGTTCCACTG
AGCGTCAGACCCCGTAGAAAAGATCAAAGGATCTTCTTGAGATCCTTTTTTTCTGCGCGTAATCTGCTGC
TTGCAAACAAAAAAACCACCGCTACCAGCGGTGGTTTGTTTGCCGGATCAAGAGCTACCAACTCTTTTTC
CGAAGGTAACTGGCTTCAGCAGAGCGCAGATACCAAATACTGTTCTTCTAGTGTAGCCGTAGTTAGGCCA
CCACTTCAAGAACTCTGTAGCACCGCCTACATACCTCGCTCTGCTAATCCTGTTACCAGTGGCTGCTGCC
AGTGGCGATAAGTCGTGTCTTACCGGGTTGGACTCAAGACGATAGTTACCGGATAAGGCGCAGCGGTCGG
GCTGAACGGGGGGTTCGTGCACACAGCCCAGCTTGGAGCGAACGACCTACACCGAACTGAGATACCTACA
GCGTGAGCTATGAGAAAGCGCCACGCTTCCCGAAGGGAGAAAGGCGGACAGGTATCCGGTAAGCGGCAGG
GTCGGAACAGGAGAGCGCACGAGGGAGCTTCCAGGGGGAAACGCCTGGTATCTTTATAGTCCTGTCGGGT
TTCGCCACCTCTGACTTGAGCGTCGATTTTTGTGATGCTCGTCAGGGGGGCGGAGCCTATGGAAAAACGC
CAGCAACGCGGCCTTTTTACGGTTCCTGGCCTTTTGCTGGCCTTTTGCTCACATGTTCTTTCCTGCGTTA
TCCCCTGATTCTGTGGATAACCGTATTACCGCCATGCAT
